Addgene plasmid #183770: pET24TEV-tSHIP1
Purpose: Expresses C-terminal truncated SHIP1 (tSHIP1)with C-terminal TEV and 6HIS tags from pET24 backbone
Depositing lab: William Kerr. Depositing organization: SUNY Upstate Medical University. Publication: LRBA Deficiency Can Lead to Lethal Colitis That Is Diminished by SHIP1 Agonism. Sudan R, Fernandes S, Srivastava N, Pedicone C, Meyer ST, Chisholm JD, Engelman RW, Kerr WG. Front Immunol. 2022 May 4;13:830961. doi: 10.3389/fimmu.2022.830961. eCollection 2022. PubMed 35603158.
Backbone
  Vector backbone: pET24b
  Backbone manufacturer: Novagen-EMD Millipore
  Backbone size w/o insert (bp): 5309
  Total vector size (bp): 7961
  Modifications to backbone: Tobacco Etch Virus (TEV) Cleavage Site inserted between HindIII and XhoI
  Vector type: Bacterial Expression
Growth in bacteria
  Bacterial resistance: Kanamycin, 50 μg/mL
  Growth temperature: 37°C
  Growth strain: DH5alpha
  Copy number: High Copy
Gene/Insert
  Gene/Insert name: SHIP1 (alt names: tSHIP1; INPP5D)
  Species: H. sapiens (human)
  Insert size (bp): 2656
  Mutation: includes aa1 to aa883 only
  GenBank ID: NM_001017915
  Entrez Gene: INPP5D (a.k.a. SHIP, SHIP-1, SHIP1, SIP-145, hp51CN, p150Ship)
  Promoter: T7 lac
  Tag / fusion protein: Tobacco Etch Virus (TEV) Cleavage site (C terminal on backbone); 6HIS (C terminal on backbone)
  Cloning method: Restriction Enzyme; 5′ cloning site BamHI (not destroyed); 3′ cloning site HindIII (not destroyed)
  Sequencing primers: 5′ T7; 3′ T7 terminator
Terms and licenses: Academic/Nonprofit Terms; Industry Terms: Not Available to Industry
How to cite: pET24TEV-tSHIP1 was a gift from William Kerr (Addgene plasmid # 183770 ; http://n2t.net/addgene:183770 ; RRID:Addgene_183770)
