[The description below was written by a language model from this plasmid's Addgene catalogue record and pLannotate feature annotations shown in this document.]
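Description:
pET24TEV-tSHIP1 is a bacterial expression plasmid of about 8 kb, built on the pET24b backbone, for producing a C-terminally truncated form of human SHIP1 (INPP5D) in E. coli. It is selected with kanamycin through an aph(3')-Ia resistance gene and replicates from a ColE1/pBR322-type origin. The catalogue lists it as high copy, although the feature table also shows the pBR322 bom region and the rop gene, which normally moderates copy number. An f1 origin is present as well, along with short tetracycline-resistance fragments that are backbone remnants rather than functional markers.

The insert encodes residues 1 to 883 of SHIP1, cloned between BamHI and HindIII sites that were both retained. Transcription is driven by the T7 promoter with an adjacent lac operator. The plasmid-borne lacI gene supplies repressor, so expression requires a host providing T7 RNA polymerase and is induced with IPTG or lactose. A T7 gene 10 ribosome binding site and the short T7 tag leader sit just upstream of the SHIP1 coding region, so an N-terminal T7 tag may also be present, though the catalogue lists only the C-terminal tags.

Downstream, the backbone was modified to insert a TEV protease recognition site between HindIII and XhoI, followed by the vector's six-histidine tag (annotated as a fragment of a longer His tag) and the T7 terminator. This layout allows metal-affinity purification of tSHIP1 and later removal of the His tag by TEV cleavage. The record states its purpose only as expressing the tagged tSHIP1 protein. The associated publication concerns SHIP1 agonism, but the record does not specify how the protein was used.
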