Features (pLannotate 1.2.2; 21 found; start..end, strand, type, name):
     12..440     +  rep_origin     f1 ori (sequence partly withheld): f1 bacteriophage origin of replication; arrow indicates direction of (+) strand synthesis
    493..550     +  promoter       AmpR promoter (fragment): bla
    559..1374    -  CDS            KanR: aminoglycoside phosphotransferase; aph(3')-Ia; confers resistance to kanamycin in bacteria or G418 (Geneticin®) in eukaryotes
   1496..2084    +  rep_origin     ori: high-copy-number ColE1/pMB1/pBR322/pUC origin of replication
   2270..2409    -  misc_feature   bom: basis of mobility region from pBR322
   2511..2702    -  CDS            rop: Rop protein, which maintains plasmids at low copy number; rop
   2719..3099    +  CDS            YPB1_ECOLX: Protein predicted: Swiss-Prot protein existence level 4. From Escherichia coli.
   3171..3462    -  CDS            TcR (fragment): tetracycline efflux protein; tet; confers resistance to tetracycline
   3477..3498    -  protein_bind   CAP binding site: CAP binding activates transcription in the presence of cAMP. E. coli catabolite activator protein
   3511..4593    -  CDS            lacI: lac repressor; lacI; The lac repressor binds to the lac operator to inhibit transcription in E. coli. This inhibition can be relieved by adding lactose or isopropyl-β-D-thiogalactopyranoside (IPTG).
   4594..4671    -  promoter       lacI promoter: lacI
   4679..4958    -  CDS            TcR (fragment): tetracycline efflux protein; tet; confers resistance to tetracycline
   4980..4998    +  promoter       T7 promoter: promoter for bacteriophage T7 RNA polymerase
   4999..5023    +  protein_bind   lac operator: The lac repressor binds to the lac operator to inhibit transcription in E. coli. This inhibition can be relieved by adding lactose or isopropyl-β-D-thiogalactopyranoside (IPTG). lac repressor encoded by lacI
   5038..5060    +  RBS            RBS: efficient ribosome binding site from bacteriophage T7 gene 10 (Olins and Rangwala, 1989)
   5068..5100    +  CDS            T7 tag (gene 10 leader): leader peptide from bacteriophage T7 gene 10 promotes efficient translation in E. coli
   5110..7758    +  CDS            INPP5D (fragment): SHIP1_HUMAN - Also known as SHIP From Homo sapiens (Human).
   7771..7791    +  CDS            TEV site: tobacco etch virus (TEV) protease recognition and cleavage site
   7801..7818    +  CDS            9xHis (fragment): 9xHis affinity tag
   7828..7877    +  CDS            SET1 (fragment): solubility-enhancement tag derived from T7 phage gene 10B
   7885..7932    +  terminator     T7 terminator: transcription terminator for bacteriophage T7 RNA polymerase
>Addgene plasmid #183770 | pET24TEV-tSHIP1 | addgene full sequence | sequence record 365832 | Addgene NGS Result
TGGCGAATGGG
[124 nt withheld, positions 12-135]
C
[91 nt withheld, positions 137-227]
A
[49 nt withheld, positions 229-277]
CCTTTGACGTTGGAGTCCACGTTCTTT
[37 nt withheld, positions 305-341]
ACCCTATCTCGGTCTATTCTTTTGATTTATAAGGGATTTTGCCGATTTCGGCCTATTGGTTAAAAAATGA
GCTGATTTAACAAAAATTTAACGCGAATTTTAACAAAATATTAACGCTTACAATTTAGGTGGCACTTTTC
GGGGAAATGTGCGCGGAACCCCTATTTGTTTATTTTTCTAAATACATTCAAATATGTATCCGCTCATGAA
TTAATTCTTAGAAAAACTCATCGAGCATCAAATGAAACTGCAATTTATTCATATCAGGATTATCAATACC
ATATTTTTGAAAAAGCCGTTTCTGTAATGAAGGAGAAAACTCACCGAGGCAGTTCCATAGGATGGCAAGA
TCCTGGTATCGGTCTGCGATTCCGACTCGTCCAACATCAATACAACCTATTAATTTCCCCTCGTCAAAAA
TAAGGTTATCAAGTGAGAAATCACCATGAGTGACGACTGAATCCGGTGAGAATGGCAAAAGTTTATGCAT
TTCTTTCCAGACTTGTTCAACAGGCCAGCCATTACGCTCGTCATCAAAATCACTCGCATCAACCAAACCG
TTATTCATTCGTGATTGCGCCTGAGCGAGACGAAATACGCGATCGCTGTTAAAAGGACAATTACAAACAG
GAATCGAATGCAACCGGCGCAGGAACACTGCCAGCGCATCAACAATATTTTCACCTGAATCAGGATATTC
TTCTAATACCTGGAATGCTGTTTTCCCGGGGATCGCAGTGGTGAGTAACCATGCATCATCAGGAGTACGG
ATAAAATGCTTGATGGTCGGAAGAGGCATAAATTCCGTCAGCCAGTTTAGTCTGACCATCTCATCTGTAA
CATCATTGGCAACGCTACCTTTGCCATGTTTCAGAAACAACTCTGGCGCATCGGGCTTCCCATACAATCG
ATAGATTGTCGCACCTGATTGCCCGACATTATCGCGAGCCCATTTATACCCATATAAATCAGCATCCATG
TTGGAATTTAATCGCGGCCTAGAGCAAGACGTTTCCCGTTGAATATGGCTCATAACACCCCTTGTATTAC
TGTTTATGTAAGCAGACAGTTTTATTGTTCATGACCAAAATCCCTTAACGTGAGTTTTCGTTCCACTGAG
CGTCAGACCCCGTAGAAAAGATCAAAGGATCTTCTTGAGATCCTTTTTTTCTGCGCGTAATCTGCTGCTT
GCAAACAAAAAAACCACCGCTACCAGCGGTGGTTTGTTTGCCGGATCAAGAGCTACCAACTCTTTTTCCG
AAGGTAACTGGCTTCAGCAGAGCGCAGATACCAAATACTGTCCTTCTAGTGTAGCCGTAGTTAGGCCACC
ACTTCAAGAACTCTGTAGCACCGCCTACATACCTCGCTCTGCTAATCCTGTTACCAGTGGCTGCTGCCAG
TGGCGATAAGTCGTGTCTTACCGGGTTGGACTCAAGACGATAGTTACCGGATAAGGCGCAGCGGTCGGGC
TGAACGGGGGGTTCGTGCACACAGCCCAGCTTGGAGCGAACGACCTACACCGAACTGAGATACCTACAGC
GTGAGCTATGAGAAAGCGCCACGCTTCCCGAAGGGAGAAAGGCGGACAGGTATCCGGTAAGCGGCAGGGT
CGGAACAGGAGAGCGCACGAGGGAGCTTCCAGGGGGAAACGCCTGGTATCTTTATAGTCCTGTCGGGTTT
CGCCACCTCTGACTTGAGCGTCGATTTTTGTGATGCTCGTCAGGGGGGCGGAGCCTATGGAAAAACGCCA
GCAACGCGGCCTTTTTACGGTTCCTGGCCTTTTGCTGGCCTTTTGCTCACATGTTCTTTCCTGCGTTATC
CCCTGATTCTGTGGATAACCGTATTACCGCCTTTGAGTGAGCTGATACCGCTCGCCGCAGCCGAACGACC
GAGCGCAGCGAGTCAGTGAGCGAGGAAGCGGAAGAGCGCCTGATGCGGTATTTTCTCCTTACGCATCTGT
GCGGTATTTCACACCGCAATGGTGCACTCTCAGTACAATCTGCTCTGATGCCGCATAGTTAAGCCAGTAT
ACACTCCGCTATCGCTACGTGACTGGGTCATGGCTGCGCCCCGACACCCGCCAACACCCGCTGACGCGCC
CTGACGGGCTTGTCTGCTCCCGGCATCCGCTTACAGACAAGCTGTGACCGTCTCCGGGAGCTGCATGTGT
CAGAGGTTTTCACCGTCATCACCGAAACGCGCGAGGCAGCTGCGGTAAAGCTCATCAGCGTGGTCGTGAA
GCGATTCACAGATGTCTGCCTGTTCATCCGCGTCCAGCTCGTTGAGTTTCTCCAGAAGCGTTAATGTCTG
GCTTCTGATAAAGCGGGCCATGTTAAGGGCGGTTTTTTCCTGTTTGGTCACTGATGCCTCCGTGTAAGGG
GGATTTCTGTTCATGGGGGTAATGATACCGATGAAACGAGAGAGGATGCTCACGATACGGGTTACTGATG
ATGAACATGCCCGGTTACTGGAACGTTGTGAGGGTAAACAACTGGCGGTATGGATGCGGCGGGACCAGAG
AAAAATCACTCAGGGTCAATGCCAGCGCTTCGTTAATACAGATGTAGGTGTTCCACAGGGTAGCCAGCAG
CATCCTGCGATGCAGATCCGGAACATAATGGTGCAGGGCGCTGACTTCCGCGTTTCCAGACTTTACGAAA
CACGGAAACCGAAGACCATTCATGTTGTTGCTCAGGTCGCAGACGTTTTGCAGCAGCAGTCGCTTCACGT
TCGCTCGCGTATCGGTGATTCATTCTGCTAACCAGTAAGGCAACCCCGCCAGCCTAGCCGGGTCCTCAAC
GACAGGAGCACGATCATGCGCACCCGTGGGGCCGCCATGCCGGCGATAATGGCCTGCTTCTCGCCGAAAC
GTTTGGTGGCGGGACCAGTGACGAAGGCTTGAGCGAGGGCGTGCAAGATTCCGAATACCGCAAGCGACAG
GCCGATCATCGTCGCGCTCCAGCGAAAGCGGTCCTCGCCGAAAATGACCCAGAGCGCTGCCGGCACCTGT
CCTACGAGTTGCATGATAAAGAAGACAGTCATAAGTGCGGCGACGATAGTCATGCCCCGCGCCCACCGGA
AGGAGCTGACTGGGTTGAAGGCTCTCAAGGGCATCGGTCGAGATCCCGGTGCCTAATGAGTGAGCTAACT
TACATTAATTGCGTTGCGCTCACTGCCCGCTTTCCAGTCGGGAAACCTGTCGTGCCAGCTGCATTAATGA
ATCGGCCAACGCGCGGGGAGAGGCGGTTTGCGTATTGGGCGCCAGGGTGGTTTTTCTTTTCACCAGTGAG
ACGGGCAACAGCTGATTGCCCTTCACCGCCTGGCCCTGAGAGAGTTGCAGCAAGCGGTCCACGCTGGTTT
GCCCCAGCAGGCGAAAATCCTGTTTGATGGTGGTTAACGGCGGGATATAACATGAGCTGTCTTCGGTATC
GTCGTATCCCACTACCGAGATATCCGCACCAACGCGCAGCCCGGACTCGGTAATGGCGCGCATTGCGCCC
AGCGCCATCTGATCGTTGGCAACCAGCATCGCAGTGGGAACGATGCCCTCATTCAGCATTTGCATGGTTT
GTTGAAAACCGGACATGGCACTCCAGTCGCCTTCCCGTTCCGCTATCGGCTGAATTTGATTGCGAGTGAG
ATATTTATGCCAGCCAGCCAGACGCAGACGCGCCGAGACAGAACTTAATGGGCCCGCTAACAGCGCGATT
TGCTGGTGACCCAATGCGACCAGATGCTCCACGCCCAGTCGCGTACCGTCTTCATGGGAGAAAATAATAC
TGTTGATGGGTGTCTGGTCAGAGACATCAAGAAATAACGCCGGAACATTAGTGCAGGCAGCTTCCACAGC
AATGGCATCCTGGTCATCCAGCGGATAGTTAATGATCAGCCCACTGACGCGTTGCGCGAGAAGATTGTGC
ACCGCCGCTTTACAGGCTTCGACGCCGCTTCGTTCTACCATCGACACCACCACGCTGGCACCCAGTTGAT
CGGCGCGAGATTTAATCGCCGCGACAATTTGCGACGGCGCGTGCAGGGCCAGACTGGAGGTGGCAACGCC
AATCAGCAACGACTGTTTGCCCGCCAGTTGTTGTGCCACGCGGTTGGGAATGTAATTCAGCTCCGCCATC
GCCGCTTCCACTTTTTCCCGCGTTTTCGCAGAAACGTGGCTGGCCTGGTTCACCACGCGGGAAACGGTCT
GATAAGAGACACCGGCATACTCTGCGACATCGTATAACGTTACTGGTTTCACATTCACCACCCTGAATTG
ACTCTCTTCCGGGCGCTATCATGCCATACCGCGAAAGGTTTTGCGCCATTCGATGGTGTCCGGGATCTCG
ACGCTCTCCCTTATGCGACTCCTGCATTAGGAAGCAGCCCAGTAGTAGGTTGAGGCCGTTGAGCACCGCC
GCCGCAAGGAATGGTGCATGCAAGGAGATGGCGCCCAACAGTCCCCCGGCCACGGGGCCTGCCACCATAC
CCACGCCGAAACAAGCGCTCATGAGCCCGAAGTGGCGAGCCCGATCTTCCCCATCGGTGATGTCGGCGAT
ATAGGCGCCAGCAACCGCACCTGTGGCGCCGGTGATGCCGGCCACGATGCGTCCGGCGTAGAGGATCGAG
ATCTCGATCCCGCGAAATTAATACGACTCACTATAGGGGAATTGTGAGCGGATAACAATTCCCCTCTAGA
AATAATTTTGTTTAACTTTAAGAAGGAGATATACATATGGCTAGCATGACTGGTGGACAGCAAATGGGTC
GGGATCCTATGGTCCCCTGCTGGAACCATGGCAACATCACCCGCTCCAAGGCGGAGGAGCTGCTTTCCAG
GACAGGCAAGGACGGGAGCTTCCTCGTGCGTGCCAGCGAGTCCATCTCCCGGGCATACGCGCTCTGCGTG
CTGTATCGGAATTGCGTTTACACTTACAGAATTCTGCCCAATGAAGATGATAAATTCACTGTTCAGGCAT
CCGAAGGCGTCTCCATGAGGTTCTTCACCAAGCTGGACCAGCTCATCGAGTTTTACAAGAAGGAAAACAT
GGGGCTGGTGACCCATCTGCAATACCCTGTGCCGCTGGAGGAAGAGGACACAGGCGACGACCCTGAGGAG
GACACAGTAGAAAGTGTCGTGTCTCCACCCGAGCTGCCCCCAAGAAACATCCCGCTGACTGCCAGCTCCT
GTGAGGCCAAGGAGGTTCCTTTTTCAAACGAGAATCCCCGAGCGACCGAGACCAGCCGGCCGAGCCTCTC
CGAGACATTGTTCCAGCGACTGCAAAGCATGGACACCAGTGGGCTTCCAGAAGAGCATCTTAAGGCCATC
CAAGATTATTTAAGCACTCAGCTCGCCCAGGACTCTGAATTTGTGAAGACAGGGTCCAGCAGTCTTCCTC
ACCTGAAGAAACTGACCACACTGCTCTGCAAGGAGCTCTATGGAGAAGTCATCCGGACCCTCCCATCCCT
GGAGTCTCTGCAGAGGTTATTTGACCAGCAGCTCTCCCCGGGCCTCCGTCCACGTCCTCAGGTTCCTGGT
GAGGCCAATCCCATCAACATGGTGTCCAAGCTCAGCCAACTGACAAGCCTGTTGTCATCCATTGAAGACA
AGGTCAAGGCCTTGCTGCACGAGGGTCCTGAGTCTCCGCACCGGCCCTCCCTTATCCCTCCAGTCACCTT
TGAGGTGAAGGCAGAGTCTCTGGGGATTCCTCAGAAAATGCAGCTCAAAGTCGACGTTGAGTCTGGGAAA
CTGATCATTAAGAAGTCCAAGGATGGTTCTGAGGACAAGTTCTACAGCCACAAGAAAATCCTGCAGCTGA
TTAAGTCACAGAAATTTCTGAATAAGTTGGTGATCTTGGTGGAAACGGAGAAGGAGAAGATCCTGCGGAA
GGAATATGTTTTTGCTGACTCCAAAAAGAGAGAAGGCTTCTGCCAGCTCCTGCAGCAGATGAAGAACAAG
CACTCAGAGCAGCCGGAGCCCGACATGATCACCATCTTCATCGGCACCTGGAACATGGGTAACGCCCCCC
CTCCCAAGAAGATCACGTCCTGGTTTCTCTCCAAGGGGCAGGGAAAGACGCGGGACGACTCTGCGGACTA
CATCCCCCATGACATTTACGTGATCGGCACCCAAGAGGACCCCCTGAGTGAGAAGGAGTGGCTGGAGATC
CTCAAACACTCCCTGCAAGAAATCACCAGTGTGACTTTTAAAACAGTCGCCATCCACACGCTCTGGAACA
TCCGCATCGTGGTGCTGGCCAAGCCTGAGCACGAGAACCGGATCAGCCACATCTGTACTGACAACGTGAA
GACAGGCATTGCAAACACACTGGGGAACAAGGGAGCCGTGGGGGTGTCGTTCATGTTCAATGGAACCTCC
TTAGGGTTCGTCAACAGCCACTTGACTTCAGGAAGTGAAAAGAAACTCAGGCGAAACCAAAACTATATGA
ACATTCTCCGGTTCCTGGCCCTGGGCGACAAGAAGCTGAGTCCCTTTAACATCACTCACCGCTTCACGCA
CCTCTTCTGGTTTGGGGATCTTAACTACCGTGTGGATCTGCCTACCTGGGAGGCAGAAACCATCATCCAG
AAAATCAAGCAGCAGCAGTACGCAGACCTCCTGTCCCACGACCAGCTGCTCACAGAGAGGAGGGAGCAGA
AGGTCTTCCTACACTTCGAGGAGGAAGAAATCACGTTTGCCCCAACCTACCGTTTTGAGAGACTGACTCG
GGACAAATACGCCTACACCAAGCAGAAAGCGACAGGGATGAAGTACAACTTGCCTTCCTGGTGTGACCGA
GTCCTCTGGAAGTCTTATCCCCTGGTGCACGTGGTGTGTCAGTCTTATGGCAGTACCAGCGACATCATGA
CGAGTGACCACAGCCCTGTCTTTGCCACATTTGAGGCAGGAGTCACTTCCCAGTTTGTCTCCAAGAACGG
TCCCGGGACTGTTGACAGCCAAGGACAGATTGAGTTTCTCAGGTGCTATGCCACATTGAAGACCAAGTCC
CAGACCAAATTCTACCTGGAGTTCCACTCGAGCTGCTTGGAGAGTTTTGTCAAGAGTCAGGAAGGAGAAA
ATGAAGAAGGAAGTGAGGGGGAGCTGGTGGTGAAGTTTGGTGAGACTCTTCCAAAGCTGAAGCCCATTAT
CTCTGACCCTGAGTACCTGCTAGACCAGCACATCCTCATCAGCATCAAGTCCTCTGACAGCGACGAATCC
TATGGCGAGGGCTGCATTGCCCTTCGGTTAGAGGCCACAGAAACGCAGCTGCCCATCTACACGCCTCTCA
CCCACCATGGGGAGTTGACAGGCCACTTCCAGGGGGAGATCAAGCTGCAGACCTCTCAGGGCAAGACGAG
GGAGAAGCTCTATGACTTTGTGAAGACGGAGCGTGATGAATCCAGTGGGCCAAAGACCCTGAAGAGCAAG
CTTCTAGAGGAAAACCTGTATTTTCAGGGCTCCCTCGAGCACCACCACCACCACCACTGAGATCCGGCTG
CTAACAAAGCCCGAAAGGAAGCTGAGTTGGCTGCTGCCACCGCTGAGCAATAACTAGCATAACCCCTTGG
GGCCTCTAAACGGGTCTTGAGGGGTTTTTTGCTGAAAGGAGGAACTATATCCGGAT
