>Addgene plasmid #183770 | pET24TEV-tSHIP1 | depositor partial sequence | sequence record 356313 | tSHIP1-TEV-6HIS (transcription fragment under T7lac)
ATGGCTAGCATGACTGGTGGACAGCAAATGGGTCGGGATCCTATGGTCCCCTGCTGGAACCATGGCAACA
TCACCCGCTCCAAGGCGGAGGAGCTGCTTTCCAGGACAGGCAAGGACGGGAGCTTCCTCGTGCGTGCCAG
CGAGTCCATCTCCCGGGCATACGCGCTCTGCGTGCTGTATCGGAATTGCGTTTACACTTACAGAATTCTG
CCCAATGAAGATGATAAATTCACTGTTCAGGCATCCGAAGGCGTCTCCATGAGGTTCTTCACCAAGCTGG
ACCAGCTCATCGAGTTTTACAAGAAGGAAAACATGGGGCTGGTGACCCATCTGCAATACCCTGTGCCGCT
GGAGGAAGAGGACACAGGCGACGACCCTGAGGAGGACACAGTAGAAAGTGTCGTGTCTCCACCCGAGCTG
CCCCCAAGAAACATCCCGCTGACTGCCAGCTCCTGTGAGGCCAAGGAGGTTCCTTTTTCAAACGAGAATC
CCCGAGCGACCGAGACCAGCCGGCCGAGCCTCTCCGAGACATTGTTCCAGCGACTGCAAAGCATGGACAC
CAGTGGGCTTCCAGAAGAGCATCTTAAGGCCATCCAAGATTATTTAAGCACTCAGCTCGCCCAGGACTCT
GAATTTGTGAAGACAGGGTCCAGCAGTCTTCCTCACCTGAAGAAACTGACCACACTGCTCTGCAAGGAGC
TCTATGGAGAAGTCATCCGGACCCTCCCATCCCTGGAGTCTCTGCAGAGGTTATTTGACCAGCAGCTCTC
CCCGGGCCTCCGTCCACGTCCTCAGGTTCCTGGTGAGGCCAATCCCATCAACATGGTGTCCAAGCTCAGC
CAACTGACAAGCCTGTTGTCATCCATTGAAGACAAGGTCAAGGCCTTGCTGCACGAGGGTCCTGAGTCTC
CGCACCGGCCCTCCCTTATCCCTCCAGTCACCTTTGAGGTGAAGGCAGAGTCTCTGGGGATTCCTCAGAA
AATGCAGCTCAAAGTCGACGTTGAGTCTGGGAAACTGATCATTAAGAAGTCCAAGGATGGTTCTGAGGAC
AAGTTCTACAGCCACAAGAAAATCCTGCAGCTCATTAAGTCACAGAAATTTCTGAATAAGTTGGTGATCT
TGGTGGAAACAGAGAAGGAGAAGATCCTGCGGAAGGAATATGTTTTTGCTGACTCCAAAAAGAGAGAAGG
CTTCTGCCAGCTCCTGCAGCAGATGAAGAACAAGCACTCAGAGCAGCCGGAGCCCGACATGATCACCATC
TTCATCGGCACCTGGAACATGGGTAACGCCCCCCCTCCCAAGAAGATCACGTCCTGGTTTCTCTCCAAGG
GGCAGGGAAAGACGCGGGACGACTCTGCGGACTACATCCCCCATGACATTTACGTGATCGGCACCCAAGA
GGACCCCCTGAGTGAGAAGGAGTGGCTGGAGATCCTCAAACACTCCCTGCAAGAAATCACCAGTGTGACT
TTTAAAACAGTCGCCATCCACACGCTCTGGAACATCCGCATCGTGGTGCTGGCCAAGCCTGAGCACGAGA
ACCGGATCAGCCACATCTGTACTGACAACGTGAAGACAGGCATTGCAAACACACTGGGGAACAAGGGAGC
CGTGGGGGTGTCGTTCATGTTCAATGGAACCTCCTTAGGGTTCGTCAACAGCCACTTGACTTCAGGAAGT
GAAAAGAAACTCAGGCGAAACCAAAACTATATGAACATTCTCCGGTTCCTGGCCCTGGGCGACAAGAAGC
TGAGTCCCTTTAACATCACTCACCGCTTCACGCACCTCTTCTGGTTTGGGGATCTTAACTACCGTGTGGA
TCTGCCTACCTGGGAGGCAGAAACCATCATCCAGAAAATCAAGCAGCAGCAGTACGCAGACCTCCTGTCC
CACGACCAGCTGCTCACAGAGAGGAGGGAGCAGAAGGTCTTCCTACACTTCGAGGAGGAAGAAATCACGT
TTGCCCCAACCTACCGTTTTGAGAGACTGACTCGGGACAAATACGCCTACACCAAGCAGAAAGCGACAGG
GATGAAGTACAACTTGCCTTCCTGGTGTGACCGAGTCCTCTGGAAGTCTTATCCCCTGGTGCACGTGGTG
TGTCAGTCTTATGGCAGTACCAGCGACATCATGACGAGTGACCACAGCCCTGTCTTTGCCACATTTGAGG
CAGGAGTCACTTCCCAGTTTGTCTCCAAGAACGGTCCCGGGACTGTTGACAGCCAAGGACAGATTGAGTT
TCTCAGGTGCTATGCCACATTGAAGACCAAGTCCCAGACCAAATTCTACCTGGAGTTCCACTCGAGCTGC
TTGGAGAGTTTTGTCAAGAGTCAGGAAGGAGAAAATGAAGAAGGAAGTGAGGGGGAGCTGGTGGTGAAGT
TTGGTGAGACTCTTCCAAAGCTGAAGCCCATTATCTCTGACCCTGAGTACCTGCTAGACCAGCACATCCT
CATCAGCATCAAGTCCTCTGACAGCGACGAATCCTATGGCGAGGGCTGCATTGCCCTTCGGTTAGAGGCC
ACAGAAACGCAGCTGCCCATCTACACGCCTCTCACCCACCATGGGGAGTTGACAGGCCACTTCCAGGGGG
AGATCAAGCTGCAGACCTCTCAGGGCAAGACGAGGGAGAAGCTCTATGACTTTGTGAAGACGGAGCGTGA
TGAATCCAGTGGGCCAAAGACCCTGAAGAGCAAGCTTCTAGAGGAAAACCTGTATTTTCAGGGCTCCCTC
GAGCACCACCACCACCACCACTGA
